>Addgene plasmid #45906 | pcDNA4 huZAP(S) | addgene full sequence | sequence record 329601 | Addgene NGS Result
GACATTGATTATTGACTAGTTATTAATAGTAATCAATTACGGGGTCATTAGTTCATAGCCCATATATGGA
GTTCCGCGTTACATAACTTACGGTAAATGGCCCGCCTGGCTGACCGCCCAACGACCCCCGCCCATTGACG
TCAATAATGACGTATGTTCCCATAGTAACGCCAATAGGGACTTTCCATTGACGTCAATGGGTGGAGTATT
TACGGTAAACTGCCCACTTGGCAGTACATCAAGTGTATCATATGCCAAGTACGCCCCCTATTGACGTCAA
TGACGGTAAATGGCCCGCCTGGCATTATGCCCAGTACATGACCTTATGGGACTTTCCTACTTGGCAGTAC
ATCTACGTATTAGTCATCGCTATTACCATGGTGATGCGGTTTTGGCAGTACATCAATGGGCGTGGATAGC
GGTTTGACTCACGGGGATTTCCAAGTCTCCACCCCATTGACGTCAATGGGAGTTTGTTTTGGCACCAAAA
TCAACGGGACTTTCCAAAATGTCGTAACAACTCCGCCCCATTGACGCAAATGGGCGGTAGGCGTGTACGG
TGGGAGGTCTATATAAGCAGAGCTCTCTGGCTAACTAGAGAACCCACTGCTTACTGGCTTATCGAAATTA
ATACGACTCACTATAGGGAGACCCAAGCTGGCTAGTTAAGCTTGGTACCGAGCTCGGATCCACTAGTCCA
GTGTGGTGGAATTCGCCACCATGTATCCATACGATGTTCCAGATTACGCTGCGGACCCGGAGGTGTGCTG
CTTCATCACCAAAATCCTGTGCGCCCACGGGGGCCGCATGGCCCTGGACGCGCTGCTCCAGGAGATCGCG
CTGTCTGAGCCGCAGCTCTGTGAGGTGCTGCAGGTGGCCGGGCCCGACCGCTTTGTGGTGTTGGAGACCG
GCGGCGAGGCCGGGATCACCCGATCGGTGGTGGCCACCACTCGAGCCCGGGTCTGCCGTCGCAAGTACTG
CCAGAGACCCTGCGATAACCTGCATCTCTGCAAACTCAACTTGCTGGGCCGGTGCAACTATTCGCAGTCC
GAGCGGAATTTATGCAAATATTCTCATGAGGTTCTCTCAGAAGAGAACTTCAAAGTCCTGAAAAATCACG
AACTCTCTGGACTGAACAAAGAGGAATTAGCAGTGCTCCTCCTCCAAAGTGATCCTTTTTTTATGCCCGA
GATATGCAAAAGTTATAAGGGAGAGGGTCGGCAGCAGATTTGTAACCAGCAGCCACCGTGTTCAAGACTC
CACATCTGTGACCACTTCACCCGAGGGAACTGTCGTTTTCCCAACTGCCTCCGGTCCCATAACCTGATGG
ACAGAAAGGTGCTGGCCATCACGAGGGAGCACGGGCTGAACCCCGACGTGGTCCAGAACATCCAGGACAT
CTGCAACAGCAAGCACATGCAGAAGAATCCCCCAGGGCCCAGAGCTCCTTCTTCACATCGTAGAAACATG
GCATATAGGGCTAGAAGCAAGAGTAGAGATCGGTTCTTTCAGGGCAGCCAAGAATTTCTTGCGTCTGCTT
CAGCGTCTGCTGAGAGGTCCTGCACACCTAGTCCAGATCAGATCAGCCACAGGGCTTCCCTGGAGGACGC
GCCTGTGGACGATCTCACCCGCAAGTTCACGTATCTGGGGAGTCAGGATCGCGCTCGGCCTCCCTCAGGC
TCGTCCAAGGCTACTGATCTTGGAGGAACAAGTCAGGCCGGGACAAGCCAGAGGTTTTTAGAGAACGGCA
GTCAAGAGGACCTCTTGCATGGAAATCCAGGCAGCACTTACCTTGCTTCCAATTCAACATCAGCCCCCAA
CTGGAAGAGCCTCACATCCTGGACGAATGACCAAGGCGCCAGGAGAAAGACTGTGTTTTCTCCCACGCTA
CCTGCCGCCCGCTCTTCTTTTGGCTCTCTGCAAACACCTGAAGCTGTGACCACCAGAAAGGGCACAGGCT
TGCTTTCCTCAGACTACAGGATCATCAATGGCAAAAGTGGAACTCAGGACATCCAGCCTGGCCCTCTTTT
TAATAATAATGCTGATGGAGTGGCCACAGATATAACTTCTACCAGATCCTTAAATTACAAAAGCACTAGC
AGCGGTCACAGAGAAATATCATCACCTAGGATTCAGGATGCTGGACCTGCTTCCCGAGATGTCCAGGCCA
CTGGCAGAATCGCAGATGATGCTGACCCAAGAGTAGCACTTGTTAACGATTCTTTATCTGATGTCACAAG
TACCACATCTTCTAGGGTGGATGATCATGACTCAGAGGAAATTTGTCTTGACCATCTGTGTAAGGGTTGT
CCGCTTAATGGTAGCTGCAGCAAAGTCCACTTCCATCTGCCTTACCGGTGGCAGATGCTTATTGGTAAAA
CCTGGACGGACTTTGAGCACATGGAGACGATCGAGAAAGGCTACTGTAACCCCGGAATCCACCTCTGTTC
TGTAGGAAGTTATACAATCAATTTTCGGGTAATGAGTTGTGATTCCTTTCCCATCCGACGCCTCTCCACT
CCTTCTTCTGTCACCAAGCCAGCCAATTCTGTCTTCACCACCAAATGGATTTGGTATTGGAAGAATGAAT
CTGGCACATGGATTCAGTATGGAGAAGAGAAAGACAAACGGAAAAATTCAAACGTCGACTCTTCATACCT
GGAGTCTCTCTATCAATCCTGTCCGAGGGGAGTTGTGCCATTTCAGGCGGGCTCACGGAACTATGAGCTG
AGTTTCCAAGGGATGATTCAGACAAACATAGCTTCCAAAACTCAAAAGGATGTCATCAGAAGACCAACAT
TTGTGCCTCAGTGGTATGTGCAGCAGATGAAGAGATAGGATATCCAGCACAGTGGCGGCCGCTCGAGTCT
AGAGGGCCCGCGGTTCGAACAAAAACTCATCTCAGAAGAGGATCTGAATATGCATACCGGTCATCATCAC
CATCACCATTGAGTTTAAACCCGCTGATCAGCCTCGACTGTGCCTTCTAGTTGCCAGCCATCTGTTGTTT
GCCCCTCCCCCGTGCCTTCCTTGACCCTGGAAGGTGCCACTCCCACTGTCCTTTCCTAATAAAATGAGGA
AATTGCATCGCATTGTCTGAGTAGGTGTCATTCTATTCTGGGGGGTGGGGTGGGGCAGGACAGCAAGGGG
GAGGATTGGGAAGACAATAGCAGGCATGCTGGGGATGCGGTGGGCTCTATGGCTTCTGAGGCGGAAAGAA
CCAGCTGGGGCTCTAGGGGGTATCCCC
[124 nt withheld, positions 3248-3371]
C
[91 nt withheld, positions 3373-3463]
A
[49 nt withheld, positions 3465-3513]
CCTTTGACGTTGGAGTCCACGTTCTTT
[37 nt withheld, positions 3541-3577]
ACCCTATCTCGGTCTATTCTTTTGATTTATAAGGGATTTTGCCGATTTCGGCCTATTGGTTAAAAAATGA
GCTGATTTAACAAAAATTTAACGCGAATTAATTCTGTGGAATGTGTGTCAGTTAGGGTGTGGAAAGTCCC
CAGGCTCCCCAGCAGGCAGAAGTATGCAAAGCATGCATCTCAATTAGTCAGCAACCAGGTGTGGAAAGTC
CCCAGGCTCCCCAGCAGGCAGAAGTATGCAAAGCATGCATCTCAATTAGTCAGCAACCATAGTCCCGCCC
CTAACTCCGCCCATCCCGCCCCTAACTCCGCCCAGTTCCGCCCATTCTCCGCCCCATGGCTGACTAATTT
TTTTTATTTATGCAGAGGCCGAGGCCGCCTCTGCCTCTGAGCTATTCCAGAAGTAGTGAGGAGGCTTTTT
TGGAGGCCTAGGCTTTTGCAAAAAGCTCCCGGGAGCTTGTATATCCATTTTCGGATCTGATCAGCACGTG
TTGACAATTAATCATCGGCATAGTATATCGGCATAGTATAATACGACAAGGTGAGGAACTAAACCATGGC
CAAGTTGACCAGTGCCGTTCCGGTGCTCACCGCGCGCGACGTCGCCGGAGCGGTCGAGTTCTGGACCGAC
CGGCTCGGGTTCTCCCGGGACTTCGTGGAGGACGACTTCGCCGGTGTGGTCCGGGACGACGTGACCCTGT
TCATCAGCGCGGTCCAGGACCAGGTGGTGCCGGACAACACCCTGGCCTGGGTGTGGGTGCGCGGCCTGGA
CGAGCTGTACGCCGAGTGGTCGGAGGTCGTGTCCACGAACTTCCGGGACGCCTCCGGGCCGGCCATGACC
GAGATCGGCGAGCAGCCGTGGGGGCGGGAGTTCGCCCTGCGCGACCCGGCCGGCAACTGCGTGCACTTCG
TGGCCGAGGAGCAGGACTGACACGTGCTACGAGATTTCGATTCCACCGCCGCCTTCTATGAAAGGTTGGG
CTTCGGAATCGTTTTCCGGGACGCCGGCTGGATGATCCTCCAGCGCGGGGATCTCATGCTGGAGTTCTTC
GCCCACCCCAACTTGTTTATTGCAGCTTATAATGGTTACAAATAAAGCAATAGCATCACAAATTTCACAA
ATAAAGCATTTTTTTCACTGCATTCTAGTTGTGGTTTGTCCAAACTCATCAATGTATCTTATCATGTCTG
TATACCGTCGACCTCTAGCTAGAGCTTGGCGTAATCATGGTCATAGCTGTTTCCTGTGTGAAATTGTTAT
CCGCTCACAATTCCACACAACATACGAGCCGGAAGCATAAAGTGTAAAGCCTGGGGTGCCTAATGAGTGA
GCTAACTCACATTAATTGCGTTGCGCTCACTGCCCGCTTTCCAGTCGGGAAACCTGTCGTGCCAGCTGCA
TTAATGAATCGGCCAACGCGCGGGGAGAGGCGGTTTGCGTATTGGGCGCTCTTCCGCTTCCTCGCTCACT
GACTCGCTGCGCTCGGTCGTTCGGCTGCGGCGAGCGGTATCAGCTCACTCAAAGGCGGTAATACGGTTAT
CCACAGAATCAGGGGATAACGCAGGAAAGAACATGTGAGCAAAAGGCCAGCAAAAGGCCAGGAACCGTAA
AAAGGCCGCGTTGCTGGCGTTTTTCCATAGGCTCCGCCCCCCTGACGAGCATCACAAAAATCGACGCTCA
AGTCAGAGGTGGCGAAACCCGACAGGACTATAAAGATACCAGGCGTTTCCCCCTGGAAGCTCCCTCGTGC
GCTCTCCTGTTCCGACCCTGCCGCTTACCGGATACCTGTCCGCCTTTCTCCCTTCGGGAAGCGTGGCGCT
TTCTCATAGCTCACGCTGTAGGTATCTCAGTTCGGTGTAGGTCGTTCGCTCCAAGCTGGGCTGTGTGCAC
GAACCCCCCGTTCAGCCCGACCGCTGCGCCTTATCCGGTAACTATCGTCTTGAGTCCAACCCGGTAAGAC
ACGACTTATCGCCACTGGCAGCAGCCACTGGTAACAGGATTAGCAGAGCGAGGTATGTAGGCGGTGCTAC
AGAGTTCTTGAAGTGGTGGCCTAACTACGGCTACACTAGAAGAACAGTATTTGGTATCTGCGCTCTGCTG
AAGCCAGTTACCTTCGGAAAAAGAGTTGGTAGCTCTTGATCCGGCAAACAAACCACCGCTGGTAGCGGTG
GTTTTTTTGTTTGCAAGCAGCAGATTACGCGCAGAAAAAAAGGATCTCAAGAAGATCCTTTGATCTTTTC
TACGGGGTCTGACGCTCAGTGGAACGAAAACTCACGTTAAGGGATTTTGGTCATGAGATTATCAAAAAGG
ATCTTCACCTAGATCCTTTTAAATTAAAAATGAAGTTTTAAATCAATCTAAAGTATATATGAGTAAACTT
GGTCTGACAGTTACCAATGCTTAATCAGTGAGGCACCTATCTCAGCGATCTGTCTATTTCGTTCATCCAT
AGTTGCCTGACTCCCCGTCGTGTAGATAACTACGATACGGGAGGGCTTACCATCTGGCCCCAGTGCTGCA
ATGATACCGCGAGACCCACGCTCACCGGCTCCAGATTTATCAGCAATAAACCAGCCAGCCGGAAGGGCCG
AGCGCAGAAGTGGTCCTGCAACTTTATCCGCCTCCATCCAGTCTATTAATTGTTGCCGGGAAGCTAGAGT
AAGTAGTTCGCCAGTTAATAGTTTGCGCAACGTTGTTGCCATTGCTACAGGCATCGTGGTGTCACGCTCG
TCGTTTGGTATGGCTTCATTCAGCTCCGGTTCCCAACGATCAAGGCGAGTTACATGATCCCCCATGTTGT
GCAAAAAAGCGGTTAGCTCCTTCGGTCCTCCGATCGTTGTCAGAAGTAAGTTGGCCGCAGTGTTATCACT
CATGGTTATGGCAGCACTGCATAATTCTCTTACTGTCATGCCATCCGTAAGATGCTTTTCTGTGACTGGT
GAGTACTCAACCAAGTCATTCTGAGAATAGTGTATGCGGCGACCGAGTTGCTCTTGCCCGGCGTCAATAC
GGGATAATACCGCGCCACATAGCAGAACTTTAAAAGTGCTCATCATTGGAAAACGTTCTTCGGGGCGAAA
ACTCTCAAGGATCTTACCGCTGTTGAGATCCAGTTCGATGTAACCCACTCGTGCACCCAACTGATCTTCA
GCATCTTTTACTTTCACCAGCGTTTCTGGGTGAGCAAAAACAGGAAGGCAAAATGCCGCAAAAAAGGGAA
TAAGGGCGACACGGAAATGTTGAATACTCATACTCTTCCTTTTTCAATATTATTGAAGCATTTATCAGGG
TTATTGTCTCATGAGCGGATACATATTTGAATGTATTTAGAAAAATAAACAAATAGGGGTTCCGCGCACA
TTTCCCCGAAAAGTGCCACCTGACGTCGACGGATCGGGAGATCTCCCGATCCCCTATGGTGCACTCTCAG
TACAATCTGCTCTGATGCCGCATAGTTAAGCCAGTATCTGCTCCCTGCTTGTGTGTTGGAGGTCGCTGAG
TAGTGCGCGAGCAAAATTTAAGCTACAACAAGGCAAGGCTTGACCGACAATTGCATGAAGAATCTGCTTA
GGGTTAGGCGTTTTGCGCTGCTTCGCGATGTACGGGCCAGATATACGCGTT
Features (pLannotate 1.2.2; 22 found; start..end, strand, type, name):
      1..380     +  enhancer       CMV enhancer: human cytomegalovirus immediate early enhancer
    381..584     +  promoter       CMV promoter: human cytomegalovirus (CMV) immediate early promoter
    580..613     +  LTR            5' LTR (truncated) (fragment): truncated 5' long terminal repeat (LTR) from HIV-1
    629..647     +  promoter       T7 promoter: promoter for bacteriophage T7 RNA polymerase
    727..750     +  CDS            3xHA (fragment): three tandem HA epitope tags
    751..2835    +  CDS            ZC3HAV1 (fragment): ZCCHV_HUMAN - Also known as ZC3HDC2. Experimental evidence at protein level: Swiss-Prot protein existence level 1. Antiviral protein which inhibits the replication of viruses by recruiting the cellular RNA degradation machineries to degrade the viral mRNAs. Binds to a ZAP-responsive element (ZRE) present in the target viral mRNA, recruits cellular poly(A)-specific ribonuclease PARN to remove the poly(A) tail, and the 3'-5' exoribonuclease complex exosome to degrade the RNA body from the 3'-end. It also recruits the decapping complex DCP1-DCP2 through RNA helicase p72 (DDX17) to remove the cap
   2978..3202    +  polyA_signal   bGH poly(A) signal: bovine growth hormone polyadenylation signal
   3206..3227    +  promoter       SV40 promoter (fragment): SV40 enhancer and early promoter
   3248..3676    +  rep_origin     f1 ori (sequence partly withheld): f1 bacteriophage origin of replication; arrow indicates direction of (+) strand synthesis
   3690..4019    +  promoter       SV40 promoter: SV40 enhancer and early promoter
   4067..4114    +  promoter       EM7 promoter: synthetic bacterial promoter&nbsp
   4133..4507    +  CDS            BleoR: antibiotic-binding protein; Sh ble from Streptoalloteichus hindustanus; confers resistance to bleomycin, phleomycin, and Zeocin™
   4517..4642    +  CDS            ble (fragment): BLE_KLEPN - Experimental evidence at protein level: Swiss-Prot protein existence level 1. Binding protein with a strong affinity to the bleomycin family of antibiotics. Binds to CL990; an antimitotic-antibiotic compound. From Klebsiella pneumoniae.
   4637..4758    +  polyA_signal   SV40 poly(A) signal: SV40 polyadenylation signal
   4831..4847    -  protein_bind   lac operator: The lac repressor binds to the lac operator to inhibit transcription in E. coli. This inhibition can be relieved by adding lactose or isopropyl-β-D-thiogalactopyranoside (IPTG). lac repressor encoded by lacI
   4855..4885    -  promoter       lac promoter: promoter for the E. coli lac operon
   4900..4921    -  protein_bind   CAP binding site: CAP binding activates transcription in the presence of cAMP. E. coli catabolite activator protein
   4934..5026    -  CDS            lacI (fragment): lac repressor; lacI; The lac repressor binds to the lac operator to inhibit transcription in E. coli. This inhibition can be relieved by adding lactose or isopropyl-β-D-thiogalactopyranoside (IPTG).
   5209..5797    -  rep_origin     ori: high-copy-number ColE1/pMB1/pBR322/pUC origin of replication
   5968..6828    -  CDS            AmpR: β-lactamase; bla; confers resistance to ampicillin, carbenicillin, and related antibiotics
   6829..6933    -  promoter       AmpR promoter: bla
   6992..7044    -  misc_feature   bom (fragment): basis of mobility region from pBR322
