[The description below was written by a language model from this plasmid's Addgene catalogue record and pLannotate feature annotations shown in this document.]
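Description:
pcDNA4 huZAP(S) is a mammalian expression plasmid built on the Invitrogen pcDNA4 backbone that encodes the short isoform of human zinc-finger antiviral protein (ZAP, gene ZC3HAV1, also known as PARP13). It is propagated in E. coli through a high-copy ColE1/pUC-type origin with ampicillin selection from the β-lactamase gene. An f1 origin is also present, which would allow single-stranded DNA production. For selection in mammalian cells, the vector carries the Sh ble gene conferring Zeocin resistance. This gene sits behind tandem SV40 early and bacterial EM7 promoters and is followed by an SV40 polyadenylation signal, so the marker can function in both host types.

The expression cassette uses the human cytomegalovirus immediate-early enhancer and promoter to drive the ZAP(S) open reading frame, with the bovine growth hormone polyadenylation signal terminating the transcript. A T7 promoter lies between the CMV promoter and the insert. An HA epitope is fused to the N terminus of the protein. The annotation detects it as a short fragment matching a 3xHA reference, which is consistent with the tag recorded in the catalogue. The insert carries two amino acid changes, M202T and L388F, which the depositor reports are not known to affect function. The cloning sites are not recorded. Several small annotated fragments, such as an HIV-1 LTR piece and lac region remnants, appear to be backbone-derived or partial sequence matches rather than functional payload.

ZAP restricts viral replication by binding target viral mRNAs and recruiting cellular RNA degradation machinery. The associated publication compares the antiviral activity of the short isoform with that of the longer PARP domain-containing isoform, so this construct is suited to HA-detectable overexpression of ZAP(S) in such assays.
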