Addgene plasmid #45906: pcDNA4 huZAP(S)
Depositing lab: Harmit Malik. Depositing organization: Fred Hutchinson Cancer Center. Publication: Positive selection and increased antiviral activity associated with the PARP-containing isoform of human zinc-finger antiviral protein. Kerns JA, Emerman M, Malik HS. PLoS Genet. 2008 Jan;4(1):e21. doi: 10.1371/journal.pgen.0040021. PubMed 18225958.
Backbone
  Vector backbone: pcDNA4
  Backbone manufacturer: Invitrogen
  Vector type: Mammalian Expression
  Selectable markers: Zeocin
Growth in bacteria
  Bacterial resistance: Ampicillin, 100 μg/mL
  Growth temperature: 37°C
  Growth strain: DH5alpha
  Copy number: Unknown
Gene/Insert
  Gene/Insert name: ZAP(S) isoform (alt names: ZAP; ZC3HAV1 zinc finger CCCH-type, antiviral 1)
  Species: H. sapiens (human)
  Mutation: M202T, L388F
  Entrez Gene: ZC3HAV1 (a.k.a. ARTD13, FLB6421, PARP13, ZAP, ZC3H2, ZC3HDC2)
  Tag / fusion protein: HA (N terminal on insert)
  Cloning method: Restriction Enzyme; 5′ cloning site N/A (unknown if destroyed); 3′ cloning site N/A (unknown if destroyed)
  Sequencing primers: 5′ CMV-F; 3′ BGH-Rev
Terms and licenses: Academic/Nonprofit Terms; Industry Terms: Not Available to Industry
Depositor comments: Contains a M202T and L388F amino acid change in the insert, not known to effect function.
How to cite: pcDNA4 huZAP(S) was a gift from Harmit Malik (Addgene plasmid # 45906 ; http://n2t.net/addgene:45906 ; RRID:Addgene_45906)
