>Addgene plasmid #45906 | pcDNA4 huZAP(S) | addgene partial sequence | sequence record 68704 | CMV-F 5'-CGCAAATGGGCGGTAGGCGTG-3'
AGCAGAGCTCTCTGGCTAACTAGAGAACCCACTGCTTACTGGCTTATCGAAATTAATACGACTCACTATA
GGGAGACCCAAGCTGGCTAGTTAAGCTTGGTACCGAGCTCGGATCCACTAGTCCAGTGTGGTGGAATTCG
CCACCATGTATCCATACGATGTTCCAGATTACGCTGCGGACCCGGAGGTGTGCTGCTTCATCACCAAAAT
CCTGTGCGCCCACGGGGGCCGCATGGCCCTGGACGCGCTGCTCCAGGAGATCGCGCTGTCTGAGCCGCAG
CTCTGTGAGGTGCTGCAGGTGGCCGGGCCCGACCGCTTTGTGGTGTTGGAGACCGGCGGCGAGGCCGGGA
TCACCCGATCGGTGGTGGCCACCACTCGAGCCCGGGTCTGCCGTCGCAAGTACTGCCAGAGACCCTGCGA
TAACCTGCATCTCTGCAAACTCAACTTGCTGGGCCGGTGCAACTATTCGCAGTCCGAGCGGAATTTATGC
AAATATTCTCATGAGGTTCTCTCAGAAGAGAACTTCAAAGTCCTGAAAAATCACGAACTCTCTGGACTGA
ACAAAGAGGAATTAGCAGTGCTCCTCCTCCAAAGTGATCCTTTTTTTATGCCCGAGATATGCAAAAGTTA
TAAGGGAGAGGGTCGGCAGCAGATTTGTAACCAGCAGCCACCGTGTTCAAGACTCCACATCTGTGACCAC
TTCACCCGAGGGAACTGTCGTTTTCCCAACTGCCTCCGGTCCCATAACCTGATGGACAGAAAGGTGCTGG
CCATCACGAGGGAGCACGGGCTGAACCCCGACGTGGTCCAGAACATCCAGGACATCTGCAACAGCAAGCA
CATGCAGAAGAATCCCCCAGGGCCCAGAGCTCCTTCTTCACATCGTAGAAACATGGCATATAGGGCTAGA
AGCAAGAGTAGAGATCGGTTCTTTCAGGGCAGCCAAGAATTTCTTGCGTCTGCTTCAGCGTCTGCTGAGA
GGTCCTGCACACCTA
